Addgene plasmid #127337: pGL4.13/AUG(59)-FFLuc-3XFLAG
Purpose: Express truncated 3xFLAG tagged firefly luciferase (FFLuc) from AUG at codon 59
Depositing lab: Jeremy Wilusz. Depositing organization: University of Pennsylvania. Publication: Ribosome queuing enables non-AUG translation to be resistant to multiple protein synthesis inhibitors. Kearse MG, Goldman DH, Choi J, Nwaezeapu C, Liang D, Green KM, Goldstrohm AC, Todd PK, Green R, Wilusz JE. Genes Dev. 2019 Jun 6. pii: gad.324715.119. doi: 10.1101/gad.324715.119. PubMed 31171704.
Backbone
  Vector backbone: pGL4.13
  Total vector size (bp): 4533
  Vector type: Mammalian Expression
Growth in bacteria
  Bacterial resistance: Ampicillin, 100 μg/mL
  Growth temperature: 37°C
  Growth strain: DH5alpha
  Copy number: High Copy
Gene/Insert
  Gene/Insert name: Firefly luciferase (alt name: FFLuc)
  Promoter: SV40
  Tag / fusion protein: 3xFLAG (C terminal on insert)
  Cloning method: Restriction Enzyme; 5′ cloning site HindIII (not destroyed); 3′ cloning site XbaI (not destroyed)
  Sequencing primers: 5′ GTAGTGAGGAGGCTTTTTTGGAGGCC
Terms and licenses: Academic/Nonprofit Terms; Industry Terms: Not Available to Industry
How to cite: pGL4.13/AUG(59)-FFLuc-3XFLAG was a gift from Jeremy Wilusz (Addgene plasmid # 127337 ; http://n2t.net/addgene:127337 ; RRID:Addgene_127337)
