[The description below was written by a language model from this plasmid's Addgene catalogue record and pLannotate feature annotations shown in this document.]
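Description:
pGL4.13/AUG(59)-FFLuc-3XFLAG is a 4,533 bp mammalian expression plasmid built on the pGL4.13 luciferase reporter backbone. It is propagated in E. coli through a high-copy ColE1/pUC-type origin of replication and selected with ampicillin via the β-lactamase (AmpR) gene. The annotation also picks up short fragments of SV40 large T antigen and a tetracycline resistance gene. These are backbone remnants next to the polyadenylation region and are not functional cassettes.

The payload is a truncated firefly luciferase open reading frame, derived from the synthetic luc2 version of the gene, cloned between HindIII and XbaI sites that are both retained. Transcription is driven by the SV40 enhancer/early promoter and terminated by an SV40 poly(A) signal downstream of the insert. According to the record, translation begins at an AUG corresponding to codon 59 of luciferase, so the protein lacks the normal N-terminal portion. This agrees with the feature table, which calls the luciferase coding sequence a fragment. A 3xFLAG epitope is fused in frame directly at the C terminus, allowing immunodetection of the product. Upstream of the SV40 promoter, a synthetic poly(A) signal and an RNA polymerase II transcriptional pause site from the human α2 globin gene limit read-through transcription from the backbone into the reporter, a standard feature of the pGL4 series.

The stated purpose is simply to express this N-terminally truncated, FLAG-tagged luciferase in mammalian cells. The associated publication concerns non-AUG translation initiation and ribosome queuing, but the record does not spell out this construct's specific experimental role in that work.
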