Features (pLannotate 1.2.2; 11 found; start..end, strand, type, name):
    106..463     +  promoter       SV40 promoter: SV40 enhancer and early promoter
    499..1974    +  CDS            luciferase (fragment): firefly luciferase synthetic luc2 version of the luciferase gene
   1975..2040    +  CDS            3xFLAG: three tandem FLAG® epitope tags, followed by an enterokinase cleavage site
   2087..2208    -  polyA_signal   SV40 poly(A) signal: SV40 polyadenylation signal
   2231..2299    -  CDS            large T antigen (fragment): large T antigen from SV40 (simian virus 40)
   2315..2447    +  CDS            TcR (fragment): tetracycline efflux protein; tet; confers resistance to tetracycline
   2627..3215    -  rep_origin     ori: high-copy-number ColE1/pMB1/pBR322/pUC origin of replication
   3415..4275    -  CDS            AmpR: β-lactamase confers resistance to ampicillin, carbenicillin, and related antibiotics
   4276..4317    -  promoter       AmpR promoter (fragment): bla
   4380..4428    +  polyA_signal   poly(A) signal: synthetic polyadenylation signal
   4442..4533    +  misc_feature   pause site: RNA polymerase II transcriptional pause signal from the human α2 globin gene
>Addgene plasmid #127337 | pGL4.13/AUG(59)-FFLuc-3XFLAG | addgene full sequence | sequence record 247082 | Addgene NGS Result
GGCCTAACTGGCCGGTACCTGAGCTCGCTAGCCTCGAGGATATCAGATCTGCGCAGCACCATGGCCTGAA
ATAACCTCTGAAAGAGGAACTTGGTTAGGTACCTTCTGAGGCGGAAAGAACCAGCTGTGGAATGTGTGTC
AGTTAGGGTGTGGAAAGTCCCCAGGCTCCCCAGCAGGCAGAAGTATGCAAAGCATGCATCTCAATTAGTC
AGCAACCAGGTGTGGAAAGTCCCCAGGCTCCCCAGCAGGCAGAAGTATGCAAAGCATGCATCTCAATTAG
TCAGCAACCATAGTCCCGCCCCTAACTCCGCCCATCCCGCCCCTAACTCCGCCCAGTTCCGCCCATTCTC
CGCCCCATGGCTGACTAATTTTTTTTATTTATGCAGAGGCCGAGGCCGCCTCGGCCTCTGAGCTATTCCA
GAAGTAGTGAGGAGGCTTTTTTGGAGGCCTAGGCTTTTGCAAAAAGCTTGGCAATCCGGTACTGTTGGTA
AAGCCACCATGAGCGTTCGGCTGGCAGAAGCTATGAAGCGCTATGGGCTGAATACAAACCATCGGATCGT
GGTGTGCAGCGAGAATAGCTTGCAGTTCTTCATGCCCGTGTTGGGTGCCCTGTTCATCGGTGTGGCTGTG
GCCCCAGCTAACGACATCTACAACGAGCGCGAGCTGCTGAACAGCATGGGCATCAGCCAGCCCACCGTCG
TATTCGTGAGCAAGAAAGGGCTGCAAAAGATCCTCAACGTGCAAAAGAAGCTACCGATCATACAAAAGAT
CATCATCATGGATAGCAAGACCGACTACCAGGGCTTCCAAAGCATGTACACCTTCGTGACTTCCCATTTG
CCACCCGGCTTCAACGAGTACGACTTCGTGCCCGAGAGCTTCGACCGGGACAAAACCATCGCCCTGATCA
TGAACAGTAGTGGCAGTACCGGATTGCCCAAGGGCGTAGCCCTACCGCACCGCACCGCTTGTGTCCGATT
CAGTCATGCCCGCGACCCCATCTTCGGCAACCAGATCATCCCCGACACCGCTATCCTCAGCGTGGTGCCA
TTTCACCACGGCTTCGGCATGTTCACCACGCTGGGCTACTTGATCTGCGGCTTTCGGGTCGTGCTCATGT
ACCGCTTCGAGGAGGAGCTATTCTTGCGCAGCTTGCAAGACTATAAGATTCAATCTGCCCTGCTGGTGCC
CACACTATTTAGCTTCTTCGCTAAGAGCACTCTCATCGACAAGTACGACCTAAGCAACTTGCACGAGATC
GCCAGCGGCGGGGCGCCGCTCAGCAAGGAGGTAGGTGAGGCCGTGGCCAAACGCTTCCACCTACCAGGCA
TCCGCCAGGGCTACGGCCTGACAGAAACAACCAGCGCCATTCTGATCACCCCCGAAGGGGACGACAAGCC
TGGCGCAGTAGGCAAGGTGGTGCCCTTCTTCGAGGCTAAGGTGGTGGACTTGGACACCGGTAAGACACTG
GGTGTGAACCAGCGCGGCGAGCTGTGCGTCCGTGGCCCCATGATCATGAGCGGCTACGTTAACAACCCCG
AGGCTACAAACGCTCTCATCGACAAGGACGGCTGGCTGCACAGCGGCGACATCGCCTACTGGGACGAGGA
CGAGCACTTCTTCATCGTGGACCGGCTGAAGAGCCTGATCAAATACAAGGGCTACCAGGTAGCCCCAGCC
GAACTGGAGAGCATCCTGCTGCAACACCCCAACATCTTCGACGCCGGGGTCGCCGGCCTGCCCGACGACG
ATGCCGGCGAGCTGCCCGCCGCAGTCGTCGTGCTGGAACACGGTAAAACCATGACCGAGAAGGAGATCGT
GGACTATGTGGCCAGCCAGGTTACAACCGCCAAGAAGCTGCGCGGTGGTGTTGTGTTCGTGGACGAGGTG
CCTAAAGGACTGACCGGCAAGTTGGACGCCCGCAAGATCCGCGAGATTCTCATTAAGGCCAAGAAGGGCG
GCAAGATCGCCGTGGACTACAAAGACCATGACGGTGATTATAAAGATCATGACATCGATTACAAGGATGA
CGATGACAAGTAATAATTCTAGAGTCGGGGCGGCCGGCCGCTTCGAGCAGACATGATAAGATACATTGAT
GAGTTTGGACAAACCACAACTAGAATGCAGTGAAAAAAATGCTTTATTTGTGAAATTTGTGATGCTATTG
CTTTATTTGTAACCATTATAAGCTGCAATAAACAAGTTAACAACAACAATTGCATTCATTTTATGTTTCA
GGTTCAGGGGGAGGTGTGGGAGGTTTTTTAAAGCAAGTAAAACCTCTACAAATGTGGTAAAATCGATAAG
GATCCGTCGACCGATGCCCTTGAGAGCCTTCAACCCAGTCAGCTCCTTCCGGTGGGCGCGGGGCATGACT
ATCGTCGCCGCACTTATGACTGTCTTCTTTATCATGCAACTCGTAGGACAGGTGCCGGCAGCGCTCTTCC
GCTTCCTCGCTCACTGACTCGCTGCGCTCGGTCGTTCGGCTGCGGCGAGCGGTATCAGCTCACTCAAAGG
CGGTAATACGGTTATCCACAGAATCAGGGGATAACGCAGGAAAGAACATGTGAGCAAAAGGCCAGCAAAA
GGCCAGGAACCGTAAAAAGGCCGCGTTGCTGGCGTTTTTCCATAGGCTCCGCCCCCCTGACGAGCATCAC
AAAAATCGACGCTCAAGTCAGAGGTGGCGAAACCCGACAGGACTATAAAGATACCAGGCGTTTCCCCCTG
GAAGCTCCCTCGTGCGCTCTCCTGTTCCGACCCTGCCGCTTACCGGATACCTGTCCGCCTTTCTCCCTTC
GGGAAGCGTGGCGCTTTCTCATAGCTCACGCTGTAGGTATCTCAGTTCGGTGTAGGTCGTTCGCTCCAAG
CTGGGCTGTGTGCACGAACCCCCCGTTCAGCCCGACCGCTGCGCCTTATCCGGTAACTATCGTCTTGAGT
CCAACCCGGTAAGACACGACTTATCGCCACTGGCAGCAGCCACTGGTAACAGGATTAGCAGAGCGAGGTA
TGTAGGCGGTGCTACAGAGTTCTTGAAGTGGTGGCCTAACTACGGCTACACTAGAAGAACAGTATTTGGT
ATCTGCGCTCTGCTGAAGCCAGTTACCTTCGGAAAAAGAGTTGGTAGCTCTTGATCCGGCAAACAAACCA
CCGCTGGTAGCGGTGGTTTTTTTGTTTGCAAGCAGCAGATTACGCGCAGAAAAAAAGGATCTCAAGAAGA
TCCTTTGATCTTTTCTACGGGGTCTGACGCTCAGTGGAACGAAAACTCACGTTAAGGGATTTTGGTCATG
AGATTATCAAAAAGGATCTTCACCTAGATCCTTTTAAATTAAAAATGAAGTTTTAAATCAATCTAAAGTA
TATATGAGTAAACTTGGTCTGACAGCGGCCGCAAATGCTAAACCACTGCAGTGGTTACCAGTGCTTGATC
AGTGAGGCACCGATCTCAGCGATCTGCCTATTTCGTTCGTCCATAGTGGCCTGACTCCCCGTCGTGTAGA
TCACTACGATTCGTGAGGGCTTACCATCAGGCCCCAGCGCAGCAATGATGCCGCGAGAGCCGCGTTCACC
GGCCCCCGATTTGTCAGCAATGAACCAGCCAGCAGGGAGGGCCGAGCGAAGAAGTGGTCCTGCTACTTTG
TCCGCCTCCATCCAGTCTATGAGCTGCTGTCGTGATGCTAGAGTAAGAAGTTCGCCAGTGAGTAGTTTCC
GAAGAGTTGTGGCCATTGCTACTGGCATCGTGGTATCACGCTCGTCGTTCGGTATGGCTTCGTTCAACTC
TGGTTCCCAGCGGTCAAGCCGGGTCACATGATCACCCATATTATGAAGAAATGCAGTCAGCTCCTTAGGG
CCTCCGATCGTTGTCAGAAGTAAGTTGGCCGCGGTGTTGTCGCTCATGGTAATGGCAGCACTACACAATT
CTCTTACCGTCATGCCATCCGTAAGATGCTTTTCCGTGACCGGCGAGTACTCAACCAAGTCGTTTTGTGA
GTAGTGTATACGGCGACCAAGCTGCTCTTGCCCGGCGTCTATACGGGACAACACCGCGCCACATAGCAGT
ACTTTGAAAGTGCTCATCATCGGGAATCGTTCTTCGGGGCGGAAAGACTCAAGGATCTTGCCGCTATTGA
GATCCAGTTCGATATAGCCCACTCTTGCACCCAGTTGATCTTCAGCATCTTTTACTTTCACCAGCGTTTC
GGGGTGTGCAAAAACAGGCAAGCAAAATGCCGCAAAGAAGGGAATGAGTGCGACACGAAAATGTTGGATG
CTCATACTCGTCCTTTTTCAATATTATTGAAGCATTTATCAGGGTTACTAGTACGTCTCTCAAGGATAAG
TAAGTAATATTAAGGTACGGGAGGTATTGGACAGGCCGCAATAAAATATCTTTATTTTCATTACATCTGT
GTGTTGGTTTTTTGTGTGAATCGATAGTACTAACATACGCTCTCCATCAAAACAAAACGAAACAAAACAA
ACTAGCAAAATAGGCTGTCCCCAGTGCAAGTGCAGGTGCCAGAACATTTCTCT
